>Addgene plasmid #124069 | pJET1.2[eb-Tc’bhsp-EGFP-2A-Cre; ye-3xP3-gTc’v-SV40] | addgene full sequence | sequence record 240664 | Addgene NGS Result
CAAAAAGGATCTTCACCTAGATCCTTTTAAATTAAAAATGAAGTTTTAAATCAATCTAAAGTATATATGA
GTAAACTTGGTCTGACAGTTACCAATGCTTAATCAGTGAGGCACCTATCTCAGCGATCTGTCTATTTCGT
TCATCCATAGTTGCCTGACTCCCCGTCGTGTAGATAACTACGATACGGGAGGGCTTACCATCTGGCCCCA
GTGCTGCAATGATACCGCGAGACCCACGCTCACCGGCTCCAGATTTATCAGCAATAAACCAGCCAGCCGG
AAGGGCCGAGCGCAGAAGTGGTCCTGCAACTTTATCCGCCTCCATCCAGTCTATTAATTGTTGCCGGGAA
GCTAGAGTAAGTAGTTCGCCAGTTAATAGTTTGCGCAACGTTGTTGCCATTGCTACAGGCATCGTGGTGT
CACGCTCGTCGTTTGGTATGGCTTCATTCAGCTCCGGTTCCCAACGATCAAGGCGAGTTACATGATCCCC
CATGTTGTGCAAAAAAGCGGTTAGCTCCTTCGGTCCTCCGATCGTTGTCAGAAGTAAGTTGGCCGCAGTG
TTATCACTCATGGTTATGGCAGCACTGCATAATTCTCTTACTGTCATGCCATCCGTAAGATGCTTTTCTG
TGACTGGTGAGTACTCAACCAAGTCATTCTGAGAATAGTGTATGCGGCGACCGAGTTGCTCTTGCCCGGC
GTCAATACGGGATAATACCGCGCCACATAGCAGAACTTTAAAAGTGCTCATCATTGGAAAACGTTCTTCG
GGGCGAAAACTCTCAAGGATCTTACCGCTGTTGAGATCCAGTTCGATGTAACCCACTCGTGCACCCAACT
GATCTTCAGCATCTTTTACTTTCACCAGCGTTTCTGGGTGAGCAAAAACAGGAAGGCAAAATGCCGCAAA
AAAGGGAATAAGGGCGACACGGAAATGTTGAATACTCATACTCTTCCTTTTTCAATATTATTGAAGCATT
TATCAGGGTTATTGTCTCATGAGCGGATACATATTTGAATGTATTTAGAAAAATAAACAAATAGGGGTTC
CGCGCACATTTCCCCGAAAAGTGCCACCTGACGTCTAAGAAACCATTATTATCATGACATTAACCTATAA
AAATAGGCGTATCACGAGGCCGCCCCTGCAGCCGAATTATATTATTTTTGCCAAATAATTTTTAACAAAA
GCTCTGAAGTCTTCTTCATTTAAATTCTTAGATGATACTTCATCTGGAAAATTGTCCCAATTAGTAGCAT
CACGCTGTGAGTAAGTTCTAAACCATTTTTTTATTGTTGTATTATCTCTAATCTTACTACTCGATGAGTT
TTCGGTATTATCTCTATTTTTAACTTGGAGCAGGTTCCATTCATTGTTTTTTTCATCATAGTGAATAAAA
TCAACTGCTTTAACACTTGTGCCTGAACACCATATCCATCCGGCGTAATACGACTCACTATAGGGAGAGC
GGCCGCCAGATCTTCCGGATGGCTCGAGTTTTTCAGCAAGATGTCGGGCCCGAACCGGGCAGCCCGCCTC
CTGGCGTTTCATATATAAGCGCGGTCTCGCGGCGCGTTGTCAGTGAATTTGAATCAAGCGAAGCGAAAGC
AACAAAGCTAAGCAAGCGACTCAAAGCAAATTTTCAAAGCGACTTTAACAAAGTTGAGTGAATTATTTAC
TAGTGAATTCAAAGTCAAACATGGTGAGCAAGGGCGAGGAGCTGTTCACCGGGGTGGTGCCCATCCTGGT
CGAGCTGGACGGCGACGTAAACGGCCACAAGTTCAGCGTGTCCGGCGAGGGCGAGGGCGATGCCACCTAC
GGCAAGCTGACCCTGAAGTTCATCTGCACCACCGGCAAGCTGCCCGTGCCCTGGCCCACCCTCGTGACCA
CCCTGACCTACGGCGTGCAGTGCTTCAGCCGCTACCCCGACCACATGAAGCAGCACGACTTCTTCAAGTC
CGCCATGCCCGAAGGCTACGTCCAGGAGCGCACCATCTTCTTCAAGGACGACGGCAACTACAAGACCCGC
GCCGAGGTGAAGTTCGAGGGCGACACCCTGGTGAACCGCATCGAGCTGAAGGGCATCGACTTCAAGGAGG
ACGGCAACATCCTGGGGCACAAGCTGGAGTACAACTACAACAGCCACAACGTCTATATCATGGCCGACAA
GCAGAAGAACGGCATCAAGGTGAACTTCAAGATCCGCCACAACATCGAGGACGGCAGCGTGCAGCTCGCC
GACCACTACCAGCAGAACACCCCCATCGGCGACGGCCCCGTGCTGCTGCCCGACAACCACTACCTGAGCA
CCCAGTCCGCCCTGAGCAAAGACCCCAACGAGAAGCGCGATCACATGGTCCTGCTGGAGTTCGTGACCGC
CGCCGGGATCACTCTCGGCATGGACGAGCTGTACAAGGGATCCGGAGCCACGAACTTCTCTCTGTTAAAG
CAAGCAGGAGACGTGGAAGAAAACCCCGGTCCTATGTCCAATTTACTGACCGTACACCAAAATTTGCCTG
CATTACCGGTCGATGCAACGAGTGATGAGGTTCGCAAGAACCTGATGGACATGTTCAGGGATCGCCAGGC
GTTTTCTGAGCATACCTGGAAAATGCTTCTGTCCGTTTGCCGGTCGTGGGCGGCATGGTGCAAGTTGAAT
AACCGGAAATGGTTTCCCGCAGAACCTGAAGATGTTCGCGATTATCTTCTATATCTTCAGGCGCGCGGTC
TGGCAGTAAAAACTATCCAGCAACATTTGGGCCAGCTAAACATGCTTCATCGTCGGTCCGGGCTGCCACG
ACCAAGTGACAGCAATGCTGTTTCACTGGTTATGCGGCGGATCCGAAAAGAAAACGTTGATGCCGGTGAA
CGTGCAAAACAGGCTCTAGCGTTCGAACGCACTGATTTCGACCAGGTTCGTTCACTCATGGAAAATAGCG
ATCGCTGCCAGGATATACGTAATCTGGCATTTCTGGGGATTGCTTATAACACCCTGTTACGTATAGCCGA
AATTGCCAGGATCAGGGTTAAAGATATCTCACGTACTGACGGTGGGAGAATGTTAATCCATATTGGCAGA
ACGAAAACGCTGGTTAGCACCGCAGGTGTAGAGAAGGCACTTAGCCTGGGGGTAACTAAACTGGTCGAGC
GATGGATTTCCGTCTCTGGTGTAGCTGATGATCCGAATAACTACCTGTTTTGCCGGGTCAGAAAAAATGG
TGTTGCCGCGCCATCTGCCACCAGCCAGCTATCAACTCGCGCCCTGGAAGGGATTTTTGAAGCAACTCAT
CGATTGATTTACGGCGCTAAGGATGACTCTGGTCAGAGATACCTGGCCTGGTCTGGACACAGTGCCCGTG
TCGGAGCCGCGCGAGATATGGCCCGCGCTGGAGTTTCAATACCGGAGATCATGCAAGCTGGTGGCTGGAC
CAATGTAAATATTGTCATGAACTATATCCGTAACCTGGATAGTGAAACAGGGGCAATGGTGCGCCTGCTG
GAAGATGGCGATTAGTCATAATCAGCCATACCACATTTGTAGAGGTTTTACTTGCTTTAAAAAACCTCCC
ACACCTCCCCCTGAACCTGAAACATAAAATGAATGCAATTGTTGTTGTTAACTTGTTTATTGCAGCTTAT
AATGGTTACAAATAAAGCAATAGCATCACAAATTTCACAAATAAAGCATTTTTTTCACTGCATTCTAGTT
GTGGTTTGTCCAAACTCATCTTAATTGTTTCCATTCGACACGTTATTGGTGCTATTCGCCGACCCCCAAT
TGCACAAATGACTTCTCATAGACGTAGACAAGGGGGGGATGTAGGACCGTGGTATCAAAAACGTCGATAA
ATTGAAAAGGTCCACGAAAACTTTATACCGATCGCTGAAAAACAAAATCAAACATTGCAAAAACCGTGTT
GAAATCAATTTCACCTTAACGTTGACCTTAAATACTGATACCCCGAAGAGCCCCCTGTTCCTAACTGCGA
AGAACCAATCATTCTTTGCACCATCAAAACATGATTATCTGAAATTATAAAATTTAAACAAAAACAATTG
ACGTACGGATTTACTAACACCGCCATTTCGTAATCAGCGAGTCTATGTCCATCAAAAGTGTTAGAATTTG
GTGGGGCTGACTGAACCTGGGTTCGTCCCTGTAAAAGGTGATCATGATAGCCCCTTGCAGGGCTTTGTGT
GAGAAGCGCCTCTCGCCGCGCGACATTAGAGCCTCATGGACCTCAACTTTAAAAATCGACTCGTAAACCT
CGCGTCTCTTCTCCAAATCGTTCAATTTGTAACGCTTTAAAGTCTCCGCCTCCTCTTTCTCCGCCAGTTC
TTTTTGCTCGGTTAAAAGCTTCTCGACCGCTTTTTGGTACTTCCCCCAGAAATTAAACCCCTCGAGCTCC
AGCCCCGGCGTTCGCTCCAGCCACCGCTGGACCAAATCGGTCAAAGACGGCTCTTTCTCCGACTTGGCGA
TTTGCTCGAGCGCTTTTTCGTCGTTTCCGAACACTTTCGAGTAATTCTGGTTGTATTTGACGCGGTTTTC
CTGGCGCACCCCGAGCTTATTTTCCAGGAGCCTGAACTGCAGGCTCTGGAACCCGGAAGCGGGCCGCAGA
TAACACCGGAAGTCCATGAAATCGAGCGGTGTCATCGTTTCCAGAATCATTACTTGGTCCACCAAAACCT
ACAATTGCGACAGTTTTATCTCGTGACCGCAATTTGTTGCGAAATTGTGAACCTTGAGGATCAAAACAAC
ACGATTGAGGCGTTTGAGGATTTCCAAAGTTTGCGACTCTTCTAAAACGTCGCTGAAAATGTTGCGGATC
GAGTCCAGCTCGTAGATTATTTGTTTGAACCATAACTCATACGCTGGAATTACTTGTTATAGTTAATTAC
GGTTAAGTGGGTTTTTTACCTTGATGGGTCACAATAAATAAGTGCTCGTCGTGCACGGGTTGGTTATTTT
GCTCGCTGAGTAGTCTTTGGGCTTCTAAAATCTTGTCCAACATCAAGTATTCACCGTAAAGCATCCCACA
TTCTTCGCTCAGTTGGTCGCCTTCTTGGGCTTCACTTAATTTACGATTAATTGTAAATGGAATAATTAAA
TTAAATCATACTTACGAGGGTCTCAGTGGGCAACTCATTACGACCGCGGTACCGTCGACTCTAGCGGTAC
CCCGATTGTTTAGCTTGTTCAGCTGCGCTTGTTTATTTGCTTAGCTTTCGCTTAGCGACGTGTTCACTTT
GCTTGTTTGAATTGAATTGTCGCTCCGTAGACGAAGCGCCTCTATTTATACTCCGGCGGTCGAGGGTTCG
AAATCGATAAGCTTGGATCCTAATTGAATTAGCTCTAATTGAATTAGTCTCTAATGAATAATCCAGCTGG
CTCCAACTATATCGCTCTAGAGACATCTTTCTAGAAGATCTCCTACAATATTCTCAGCTGCCATGGAAAA
TCGATGTTCTTCTTTTATTCTCTCAAGATTTTCAGGCTGTATATTAAAACTTATATTAAGAACTATGCTA
ACCACCTCATCAGGAACCGTTGTAGGTGGCGTGGGTTTTCTTGGCAATCGACTCTCATGAAAACTACGAG
CTAAATATTCAATATGTTCCTCTTGACCAACTTTATTCTGCATTTTTTTTGAACGAGGTTTAGAGCAAGC
TTCAGGAAACTGAGACAGGAATTTTATTAAAAATTTAAATTTTGAAGAAAGTTCAGGGTTAATAGCATCC
ATTTTTTGCTTTGCAAGTTCCTCAGCATTCTTAACAAAAGACGTCTCTTTTGACATGTTTAAAGTTTAAA
CCTCCTGTGTGAAATTGTTATCCGCTCACAATTCCACACATTATACGAGCCGGAAGCATAAAGTGTAAAG
CCTGGGGTGCCTAATGAGTGAGCTAACTCACATTAATTGCGTTGCGCTCACTGCCAATTGCTTTCCAGTC
GGGAAACCTGTCGTGCCAGCTGCATTAATGAATCGGCCAACGCGCGGGGAGAGGCGGTTTGCGTATTGGG
CGCTCTTCCGCTTCCTCGCTCACTGACTCGCTGCGCTCGGTCGTTCGGCTGCGGCGAGCGGTATCAGCTC
ACTCAAAGGCGGTAATACGGTTATCCACAGAATCAGGGGATAACGCAGGAAAGAACATGTGAGCAAAAGG
CCAGCAAAAGGCCAGGAACCGTAAAAAGGCCGCGTTGCTGGCGTTTTTCCATAGGCTCCGCCCCCCTGAC
GAGCATCACAAAAATCGACGCTCAAGTCAGAGGTGGCGAAACCCGACAGGACTATAAAGATACCAGGCGT
TTCCCCCTGGAAGCTCCCTCGTGCGCTCTCCTGTTCCGACCCTGCCGCTTACCGGATACCTGTCCGCCTT
TCTCCCTTCGGGAAGCGTGGCGCTTTCTCATAGCTCACGCTGTAGGTATCTCAGTTCGGTGTAGGTCGTT
CGCTCCAAGCTGGGCTGTGTGCACGAACCCCCCGTTCAGCCCGACCGCTGCGCCTTATCCGGTAACTATC
GTCTTGAGTCCAACCCGGTAAGACACGACTTATCGCCACTGGCAGCAGCCACTGGTAACAGGATTAGCAG
AGCGAGGTATGTAGGCGGTGCTACAGAGTTCTTGAAGTGGTGGCCTAACTACGGCTACACTAGAAGAACA
GTATTTGGTATCTGCGCTCTGCTGAAGCCAGTTACCTTCGGAAAAAGAGTTGGTAGCTCTTGATCCGGCA
AACAAACCACCGCTGGTAGCGGTGGTTTTTTTGTTTGCAAGCAGCAGATTACGCGCAGAAAAAAAGGATC
TCAAGAAGATCCTTTGATCTTTTCTACGGGGTCTGACGCTCAGTGGAACGAAAACTCACGTTAAGGGATT
TTGGTCATGAGATTAT
Features (pLannotate 1.2.2; 20 found; start..end, strand, type, name):
     89..949     -  CDS            AmpR: β-lactamase; bla; confers resistance to ampicillin, carbenicillin, and related antibiotics
    950..1054    -  promoter       AmpR promoter: bla
   1446..1464    +  promoter       T7 promoter: promoter for bacteriophage T7 RNA polymerase
   1701..2417    +  CDS            EGFP: EGFP is a basic (constitutively fluorescent) green fluorescent protein published in 1996, derived from Aequorea victoria. It is reported to be a rapidly-maturing weak dimer with moderate acid sensitivity.
   2427..2483    +  CDS            P2A: 2A peptide from porcine teschovirus-1 polyprotein Eukaryotic ribosomes fail to insert a peptide bond between the Gly and Pro residues, yielding separate polypeptides.
   2484..3515    +  CDS            Cre: site-specific recombinase Cre is a site-specific recombinase from bacteriophage P1. Recombination occurs at loxP sequences.
   3516..3597    +  CDS            large T antigen (fragment): large T antigen from SV40 (simian virus 40)
   3620..3701    +  polyA_signal   SV40 poly(A) signal: SV40 polyadenylation signal
   3734..3886    -  CDS            T23O_TRICA (fragment): Experimental evidence at transcript level: Swiss-Prot protein existence level 2. Heme-dependent dioxygenase that catalyzes the oxidative cleavage of the L-tryptophan (L-Trp) pyrrole ring and converts L- tryptophan to N-formyl-L-kynurenine. Catalyzes the oxidative cleavage of the indole moiety (By similarity). Required for normal eye pigmentation. From Tribolium castaneum (Red flour beetle).
   3940..4023    -  CDS            tdo (fragment): T23O_DICDI - Experimental evidence at protein level: Swiss-Prot protein existence level 1. Heme-dependent dioxygenase that catalyzes the oxidative cleavage of the L-tryptophan (L-Trp) pyrrole ring and converts L- tryptophan to N-formyl-L-kynurenine. Catalyzes the oxidative cleavage of the indole moiety. From Dictyostelium discoideum (Slime mold).
   4080..4874    -  CDS            v (fragment): T23O_DROME - Experimental evidence at protein level: Swiss-Prot protein existence level 1. Heme-dependent dioxygenase that catalyzes the oxidative cleavage of the L-tryptophan (L-Trp) pyrrole ring and converts L- tryptophan to N-formyl-L-kynurenine. Catalyzes the oxidative cleavage of the indole moiety (PubMed:23333332). Required during larval growth to control the level of potentially harmful free tryptophan in the hemolymph. In the adult the same reaction is the first step in the ommochrome biosynthetic pathway (PubMed:2108317). From Drosophila melanogaster (Fruit fly).
   4921..5148    -  CDS            T23O_ANOGA (fragment): Experimental evidence at transcript level: Swiss-Prot protein existence level 2. Heme-dependent dioxygenase that catalyzes the oxidative cleavage of the L-tryptophan (L-Trp) pyrrole ring and converts L- tryptophan to N-formyl-L-kynurenine. Catalyzes the oxidative cleavage of the indole moiety. From Anopheles gambiae (African malaria mosquito).
   5154..5170    -  misc_feature   MCS (fragment): multiple cloning site
   5184..5306    -  promoter       hsp70 promoter (fragment): Drosophila melanogaster hsp70Bb promoter
   5380..5796    -  CDS            eco47IR (fragment): T2E7_ECOLX - Protein predicted: Swiss-Prot protein existence level 4. Recognizes the double-stranded sequence GGWCC and cleaves after G-1. From Escherichia coli.
   5825..5841    -  protein_bind   lac operator: The lac repressor binds to the lac operator to inhibit transcription in E. coli. This inhibition can be relieved by adding lactose or isopropyl-β-D-thiogalactopyranoside (IPTG). lac repressor encoded by lacI
   5849..5879    -  promoter       lac UV5 promoter: E. coli lac promoter with an "up" mutation
   5894..5915    -  protein_bind   CAP binding site: CAP binding activates transcription in the presence of cAMP. E. coli catabolite activator protein
   5940..6023    -  CDS            lacI (fragment): lac repressor; lacI; The lac repressor binds to the lac operator to inhibit transcription in E. coli. This inhibition can be relieved by adding lactose or isopropyl-β-D-thiogalactopyranoside (IPTG).
   6206..6794    -  rep_origin     ori: high-copy-number ColE1/pMB1/pBR322/pUC origin of replication
