[The description below was written by a language model from this plasmid's Addgene catalogue record and pLannotate feature annotations shown in this document.]
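Description:
pJET1.2[eb-Tc'bhsp-EGFP-2A-Cre; ye-3xP3-gTc'v-SV40] is a 6.9 kb donor (transformation) plasmid for CRISPR/Cas-mediated knock-in by non-homologous end-joining in the red flour beetle Tribolium. It is built on the pJET1.2 cloning backbone and is propagated in E. coli at high copy from a ColE1/pUC-type origin under ampicillin selection (AmpR). Backbone remnants in the annotation include the T7 promoter, the lac UV5 promoter/operator region and a fragment of the eco47IR lethal gene, which the roughly 3.9 kb insert interrupts.

The insert holds two units in opposite orientations. In the first, the Tribolium basal hsp68 core promoter (bhsp) precedes an EGFP-P2A-Cre open reading frame followed by an SV40 polyadenylation signal, so a single transcript yields separate EGFP and Cre recombinase proteins. Because this is a basal promoter, the cassette appears designed to pick up regulatory input at the integration site, reporting it through EGFP and co-expressing Cre, although the record itself states only that bhsp drives EGFP. The second unit is the transformation marker: a 3xP3 eye-specific promoter, of which the annotation detects only an hsp70 basal promoter fragment, drives the genomic Tribolium vermilion gene. The vermilion gene appears in the feature table as several tryptophan 2,3-dioxygenase fragments matched to different species, consistent with exons separated by introns. Vermilion is required for eye pigmentation, giving the "black eye" marker named in the record, presumably scored as rescue in a pigment-deficient strain.

The "eb" and "ye" elements are Drosophila ebony and yellow sequences that serve as guide RNA target sites for linearizing the plasmid in vivo. They are not annotated in the feature table.
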