Addgene plasmid #124069: pJET1.2[eb-Tc’bhsp-EGFP-2A-Cre; ye-3xP3-gTc’v-SV40]
Purpose: CRISPR/Cas mediated knock-in via non-homologous end-joining in Tribolium; bhsp drives EGFP expression; Dm-ebony and Dm-yellow for linearization; (Transformation plasmid; Black eye marker)
Depositing lab: Gregor Bucher. Depositing organization: Georg-August-Universitaet Goettingen.
Backbone
  Vector backbone: pJET1.2
  Backbone size w/o insert (bp): 2990
  Total vector size (bp): 6876
  Vector type: Insect Expression, Cre/Lox, CRISPR
Growth in bacteria
  Bacterial resistance: Ampicillin, 100 μg/mL
  Growth temperature: 37°C
  Growth strain: DH5alpha
  Copy number: High Copy
Gene/Insert
  Gene/Insert name: eb-Tc’bhsp-EGFP-2A-Cre; ye-3xP3-gTc’v-SV40
  Insert size (bp): 3884
  Promoter: bhsp68
  Cloning method: Restriction Enzyme; 5′ cloning site ApaI (unknown if destroyed); 3′ cloning site XbaI (unknown if destroyed)
  Sequencing primers: 5′ TAATACGACTCACTATAGG; 3′ GAAGAACATCGATTTTCCATGGC
Terms and licenses: Academic/Nonprofit Terms; Industry Terms: Not Available to Industry
How to cite: pJET1.2[eb-Tc’bhsp-EGFP-2A-Cre; ye-3xP3-gTc’v-SV40] was a gift from Gregor Bucher (Addgene plasmid # 124069 ; http://n2t.net/addgene:124069 ; RRID:Addgene_124069)
